Addgene plasmid #163866: pJJF449_dpy-10_CDS_sg1
Purpose: sgRNA targeting dpy-10 (CDS) in C. elegans. Backbone: pJJR50.
Depositing lab: Nikolaus Rajewsky. Depositing organization: Max-Delbrueck-Centrum fuer Molekulare Medizin (MDC). Publication: Parallel genetics of regulatory sequences using scalable genome editing in vivo. Froehlich JJ, Uyar B, Herzog M, Theil K, Glazar P, Akalin A, Rajewsky N. Cell Rep. 2021 Apr 13;35(2):108988. doi: 10.1016/j.celrep.2021.108988. PubMed 33852857.
Backbone
  Vector backbone: pJJR50 (Waaijers et al. 2016)
  Backbone manufacturer: Addgene Plasmid #75026
  Backbone size w/o insert (bp): 3425
  Total vector size (bp): 3422
  Vector type: Worm Expression, CRISPR
Growth in bacteria
  Bacterial resistance: Ampicillin, 100 μg/mL
  Growth temperature: 37°C
  Growth strain: DH5alpha
  Copy number: Unknown
Gene/Insert
  Gene/Insert name: sgRNA targeting the coding sequence of dpy-10
  gRNA/shRNA sequence: GCTACCATAGGCACCACGAG(NGG)
  Species: Synthetic
  Promoter: R07E5.16 (U6)
  Cloning method: Restriction Enzyme; 5′ cloning site BbsI (aka BpiI) (destroyed during cloning); 3′ cloning site BbsI (aka BpiI) (destroyed during cloning)
  Sequencing primers: 5′ M13-24F
Terms and licenses: Academic/Nonprofit Terms; Industry Terms: Not Available to Industry
How to cite: pJJF449_dpy-10_CDS_sg1 was a gift from Nikolaus Rajewsky (Addgene plasmid # 163866 ; http://n2t.net/addgene:163866 ; RRID:Addgene_163866)
