[The description below was written by a language model from this plasmid's Addgene catalogue record and pLannotate feature annotations shown in this document.]
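Description:
pJJF449_dpy-10_CDS_sg1 is a small (about 3.4 kb) worm-expression CRISPR plasmid that delivers a single guide RNA directed against the coding sequence of the C. elegans gene dpy-10. It is built on pJJR50, an sgRNA cloning vector whose annotated features point to a pBluescript-type framework: remnants of the pBluescript multiple cloning site, flanking T7 and T3 promoters, a lacZα fragment with the lac promoter, operator and CAP site, and an f1 phage origin. In E. coli it is maintained through a high-copy ColE1/pUC-type origin and selected with ampicillin through the β-lactamase gene under its own promoter. The record lists no marker for selection in worms.

The functional cassette sits within the former cloning site. The promoter of the C. elegans R07E5.16 U6 snRNA gene, an RNA polymerase III promoter suited to producing short, uncapped transcripts, drives the synthetic guide. The 20-nucleotide spacer was inserted between two BbsI (BpiI) sites that were destroyed during cloning. It lies in the unannotated gap between the promoter and a downstream Streptococcus pyogenes tracrRNA-derived scaffold, so transcription yields a complete sgRNA for SpCas9, consistent with the NGG PAM noted for the target. The plasmid does not encode Cas9, which must be supplied separately.

According to the record, the construct serves to target the dpy-10 coding region in C. elegans and was made for work on scalable in vivo genome editing applied to the parallel genetic analysis of regulatory sequences. The record does not state the specific role of this guide within that work.
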