Features (pLannotate 1.2.2; 15 found; start..end, strand, type, name):
     33..461     -  rep_origin     f1 ori (sequence partly withheld): f1 bacteriophage origin of replication; arrow indicates direction of (+) strand synthesis
    466..623     -  CDS            lacZα (fragment): LacZα fragment of β-galactosidase; lacZ fragment
    626..644     +  promoter       T7 promoter: promoter for bacteriophage T7 RNA polymerase
    653..697     -  misc_feature   MCS (fragment): pBluescript multiple cloning site
    698..1047    +  promoter       CeU6 promoter: promoter for the C. elegans R07E5.16 U6 snRNA gene (Dickinson et al., 2013)
   1086..1153    +  misc_RNA       tracrRNA (fragment): trans-activating CRISPR RNA for the Streptococcus pyogenes CRISPR/Cas9 system
   1161..1224    -  misc_feature   MCS (fragment): pBluescript multiple cloning site
   1237..1255    -  promoter       T3 promoter: promoter for bacteriophage T3 RNA polymerase
   1300..1316    -  protein_bind   lac operator: The lac repressor binds to the lac operator to inhibit transcription in E. coli. This inhibition can be relieved by adding lactose or isopropyl-β-D-thiogalactopyranoside (IPTG). lac repressor encoded by lacI
   1324..1354    -  promoter       lac promoter: promoter for the E. coli lac operon
   1369..1390    -  protein_bind   CAP binding site: CAP binding activates transcription in the presence of cAMP. E. coli catabolite activator protein
   1403..1495    -  CDS            lacI (fragment): lac repressor; lacI; The lac repressor binds to the lac operator to inhibit transcription in E. coli. This inhibition can be relieved by adding lactose or isopropyl-β-D-thiogalactopyranoside (IPTG).
   1678..2266    -  rep_origin     ori: high-copy-number ColE1/pMB1/pBR322/pUC origin of replication
   2437..3297    -  CDS            AmpR: β-lactamase; bla; confers resistance to ampicillin, carbenicillin, and related antibiotics
   3298..3402    -  promoter       AmpR promoter: bla
>Addgene plasmid #163866 | pJJF449_dpy-10_CDS_sg1 | addgene full sequence | sequence record 327678 | Addgene NGS Result
CACCTAAATTGTAAGCGTTAATATTTTGTTAAAATTCGCGTTAAATTTTTGTTAAATCAGCTCATTTTTT
AACCAATAGGCCGAAATCGGCAAAATCCCTTATAAATCAAAAGAATAGACCGAGATAGGGT
[37 nt withheld, positions 132-168]
AAAGAACGTGGACTCCAACGTCAAAGG
[49 nt withheld, positions 196-244]
T
[91 nt withheld, positions 246-336]
G
[124 nt withheld, positions 338-461]
CCCATTCGCCATTCAGGCTGCGCAACTGTTGGGAAGGGCGATCGGTGCGGGCCTCTTCGCTATTACGCCA
GCTGGCGAAAGGGGGATGTGCTGCAAGGCGATTAAGTTGGGTAACGCCAGGGTTTTCCCAGTCACGACGT
TGTAAAACGACGGCCAGTGAATTGTAATACGACTCACTATAGGGCGAATTGGGTACCGGGCCCCCCCTCG
AGGTCGACGGTATCGATAAGCTTGATCAAAAAAAACTAGCAATAAAGGAATAAAAAACTGTACACCTTAA
AGGCGCACACTCTGTTTTGCAAATTTTATTTTTAGTTGTGAATTTTCTGCTGAGACCTGAAAATAGCAAC
TTTAGTACTACTATAATTTGTCAACCTTTTCAAAAAAAGCATGCAATTTTTGAGAAACTCTTATAAAAGC
TATTATTAAAAAAACACCTTTTTTCCAAAATTATTCCACAAAAAATATGTTATGAAATGCCTACACCCTC
TCACACACACTCTTTATACTACTCTGTCAAACTCACGAGATGTCTGCCGCCTCTTGTGTTGCCCCTATAT
AAACACCTCCTATTGCGAGATGTCTTGCTACCATAGGCACCACGAGGTTTAAGAGCTATGCTGGAAACAG
CATAGCAAGTTTAAATAAGGCTAGTCCGTTATCAACTTGAAAAAGTGGCACCGAGTCGGTGCTTTTTTTT
ATCGAATTCCTGCAGCCCGGGGGATCCACTAGTTCTAGAGCGGCCGCCACCGCGGTGGAGCTCCAGCTTT
TGTTCCCTTTAGTGAGGGTTAATTTCGAGCTTGGCGTAATCATGGTCATAGCTGTTTCCTGTGTGAAATT
GTTATCCGCTCACAATTCCACACAACATACGAGCCGGAAGCATAAAGTGTAAAGCCTGGGGTGCCTAATG
AGTGAGCTAACTCACATTAATTGCGTTGCGCTCACTGCCCGCTTTCCAGTCGGGAAACCTGTCGTGCCAG
CTGCATTAATGAATCGGCCAACGCGCGGGGAGAGGCGGTTTGCGTATTGGGCGCTCTTCCGCTTCCTCGC
TCACTGACTCGCTGCGCTCGGTCGTTCGGCTGCGGCGAGCGGTATCAGCTCACTCAAAGGCGGTAATACG
GTTATCCACAGAATCAGGGGATAACGCAGGAAAGAACATGTGAGCAAAAGGCCAGCAAAAGGCCAGGAAC
CGTAAAAAGGCCGCGTTGCTGGCGTTTTTCCATAGGCTCCGCCCCCCTGACGAGCATCACAAAAATCGAC
GCTCAAGTCAGAGGTGGCGAAACCCGACAGGACTATAAAGATACCAGGCGTTTCCCCCTGGAAGCTCCCT
CGTGCGCTCTCCTGTTCCGACCCTGCCGCTTACCGGATACCTGTCCGCCTTTCTCCCTTCGGGAAGCGTG
GCGCTTTCTCATAGCTCACGCTGTAGGTATCTCAGTTCGGTGTAGGTCGTTCGCTCCAAGCTGGGCTGTG
TGCACGAACCCCCCGTTCAGCCCGACCGCTGCGCCTTATCCGGTAACTATCGTCTTGAGTCCAACCCGGT
AAGACACGACTTATCGCCACTGGCAGCAGCCACTGGTAACAGGATTAGCAGAGCGAGGTATGTAGGCGGT
GCTACAGAGTTCTTGAAGTGGTGGCCTAACTACGGCTACACTAGAAGAACAGTATTTGGTATCTGCGCTC
TGCTGAAGCCAGTTACCTTCGGAAAAAGAGTTGGTAGCTCTTGATCCGGCAAACAAACCACCGCTGGTAG
CGGTGGTTTTTTTGTTTGCAAGCAGCAGATTACGCGCAGAAAAAAAGGATCTCAAGAAGATCCTTTGATC
TTTTCTACGGGGTCTGACGCTCAGTGGAACGAAAACTCACGTTAAGGGATTTTGGTCATGAGATTATCAA
AAAGGATCTTCACCTAGATCCTTTTAAATTAAAAATGAAGTTTTAAATCAATCTAAAGTATATATGAGTA
AACTTGGTCTGACAGTTACCAATGCTTAATCAGTGAGGCACCTATCTCAGCGATCTGTCTATTTCGTTCA
TCCATAGTTGCCTGACTCCCCGTCGTGTAGATAACTACGATACGGGAGGGCTTACCATCTGGCCCCAGTG
CTGCAATGATACCGCGAGACCCACGCTCACCGGCTCCAGATTTATCAGCAATAAACCAGCCAGCCGGAAG
GGCCGAGCGCAGAAGTGGTCCTGCAACTTTATCCGCCTCCATCCAGTCTATTAATTGTTGCCGGGAAGCT
AGAGTAAGTAGTTCGCCAGTTAATAGTTTGCGCAACGTTGTTGCCATTGCTACAGGCATCGTGGTGTCAC
GCTCGTCGTTTGGTATGGCTTCATTCAGCTCCGGTTCCCAACGATCAAGGCGAGTTACATGATCCCCCAT
GTTGTGCAAAAAAGCGGTTAGCTCCTTCGGTCCTCCGATCGTTGTCAGAAGTAAGTTGGCCGCAGTGTTA
TCACTCATGGTTATGGCAGCACTGCATAATTCTCTTACTGTCATGCCATCCGTAAGATGCTTTTCTGTGA
CTGGTGAGTACTCAACCAAGTCATTCTGAGAATAGTGTATGCGGCGACCGAGTTGCTCTTGCCCGGCGTC
AATACGGGATAATACCGCGCCACATAGCAGAACTTTAAAAGTGCTCATCATTGGAAAACGTTCTTCGGGG
CGAAAACTCTCAAGGATCTTACCGCTGTTGAGATCCAGTTCGATGTAACCCACTCGTGCACCCAACTGAT
CTTCAGCATCTTTTACTTTCACCAGCGTTTCTGGGTGAGCAAAAACAGGAAGGCAAAATGCCGCAAAAAA
GGGAATAAGGGCGACACGGAAATGTTGAATACTCATACTCTTCCTTTTTCAATATTATTGAAGCATTTAT
CAGGGTTATTGTCTCATGAGCGGATACATATTTGAATGTATTTAGAAAAATAAACAAATAGGGGTTCCGC
GCACATTTCCCCGAAAAGTGC
